Addgene plasmid #169727: pcDNA6.2EmGFP-cDAXX
Purpose: Mammalian expression construct of GFP tagged cDAXX
Depositing lab: Tanja Mittag. Depositing organization: St. Jude Children's Research Hospital. Publication: Cancer Mutations of the Tumor Suppressor SPOP Disrupt the Formation of Active, Phase-Separated Compartments. Bouchard JJ, Otero JH, Scott DC, Szulc E, Martin EW, Sabri N, Granata D, Marzahn MR, Lindorff-Larsen K, Salvatella X, Schulman BA, Mittag T. Mol Cell. 2018 Oct 4;72(1):19-36.e8. doi: 10.1016/j.molcel.2018.08.027. Epub 2018 Sep 20. PubMed 30244836.
Backbone
  Vector backbone: pcDNA6.2
  Backbone manufacturer: Invitrogen
  Vector type: Mammalian Expression
Growth in bacteria
  Bacterial resistance: Ampicillin, 100 μg/mL
  Growth temperature: 37°C
  Growth strain: DH5alpha
  Copy number: High Copy
Gene/Insert
  Gene/Insert name: cDAXX
  Species: H. sapiens (human)
  Insert size (bp): 732
  Mutation: Comprises residues 495-740
  Entrez Gene: DAXX (a.k.a. BING2, DAP6, EAP1, SMIM40)
  Promoter: CMV
  Tag / fusion protein: GFP (N terminal on insert)
  Cloning method: Gateway Cloning
Terms and licenses: Academic/Nonprofit Terms; Industry Terms: Not Available to Industry
How to cite: pcDNA6.2EmGFP-cDAXX was a gift from Tanja Mittag (Addgene plasmid # 169727 ; http://n2t.net/addgene:169727 ; RRID:Addgene_169727)
