[The description below was written by a language model from this plasmid's Addgene catalogue record and pLannotate feature annotations shown in this document.]
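Description:
pcDNA6.2EmGFP-cDAXX is a mammalian expression plasmid built on the Invitrogen pcDNA6.2 Gateway backbone, encoding a C-terminal fragment of human DAXX (residues 495-740, termed cDAXX; insert of about 732 bp) fused at its N terminus to Emerald GFP. In bacteria it is maintained through a high-copy ColE1/pUC-type origin and selected with ampicillin via the β-lactamase gene. An f1 origin is also present. For selection in mammalian cells the backbone carries a blasticidin S deaminase gene. It is driven by the SV40 early promoter, with an EM7 bacterial promoter, and followed by an SV40 polyadenylation signal. The short bleomycin-resistance fragments annotated next to it appear to be backbone remnants rather than a functional marker.

The expression cassette starts with the human CMV immediate-early enhancer and promoter, which drive the Emerald coding sequence (annotated across the sequence origin). This is followed by an attB1 Gateway recombination site, a TEV protease recognition site, the DAXX fragment, and attB2, consistent with the recorded Gateway cloning method. The TEV site lies between the fluorescent tag and cDAXX, so it could in principle allow the two to be separated by protease cleavage. A partial V5 epitope sequence sits downstream of attB2. The record does not say whether it is translated with the insert, and the catalogue lists only the N-terminal GFP tag. Transcripts terminate at an HSV thymidine kinase poly(A) signal.

The stated purpose is expression of GFP-tagged cDAXX in mammalian cells, which allows the fragment to be visualised by fluorescence. The associated publication concerns phase-separated compartments formed by the tumour suppressor SPOP and their disruption by cancer mutations.
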