Features (pLannotate 1.2.2; 25 found; start..end, strand, type, name):
    230..254     +  protein_bind   attB1: mutant version of attB; recombination site for the Gateway® BP reaction BP Clonase™
    257..277     +  CDS            TEV site: tobacco etch virus (TEV) protease recognition and cleavage site
    281..1018    +  CDS            DAXX (fragment): DAXX_HUMAN - Also known as BING2, DAP6. Experimental evidence at protein level: Swiss-Prot protein existence level 1. Transcription corepressor known to repress transcriptional potential of several sumoylated transcription factors. Down-regulates basal and activated transcription. Its transcription repressor activity is modulated by recruiting it to subnuclear compartments like the nucleolus or PML/POD/ND10 nuclear bodies through interactions with MCSR1 and PML, respectively. Seems to regulate transcription in PML/POD/ND10 nuclear bodies together with PML and may influence TNFRSF6-dependent ap
   1023..1047    -  protein_bind   attB2: mutant version of attB; recombination site for the Gateway® BP reaction BP Clonase™
   1058..1096    +  CDS            V5 tag (fragment): epitope tag from simian virus 5
   1180..1228    +  polyA_signal   HSV TK poly(A) signal: herpes simplex virus thymidine kinase polyadenylation signal (Cole and Stacy, 1985)
   1319..1335    -  polyA_signal   bGH poly(A) signal (fragment): bovine growth hormone polyadenylation signal
   1430..1858    +  rep_origin     f1 ori (sequence partly withheld): f1 bacteriophage origin of replication; arrow indicates direction of (+) strand synthesis
   1872..2201    +  promoter       SV40 promoter: SV40 enhancer and early promoter
   2249..2296    +  promoter       EM7 promoter: synthetic bacterial promoter&nbsp
   2315..2713    +  CDS            BSD: blasticidin S deaminase; Aspergillus terreus BSD; confers resistance to blasticidin
   2714..2741    +  CDS            BleoR (fragment): antibiotic-binding protein; Sh ble from Streptoalloteichus hindustanus; confers resistance to bleomycin, phleomycin, and Zeocin™
   2751..2876    +  CDS            ble (fragment): BLE_KLEPN - Experimental evidence at protein level: Swiss-Prot protein existence level 1. Binding protein with a strong affinity to the bleomycin family of antibiotics. Binds to CL990; an antimitotic-antibiotic compound. From Klebsiella pneumoniae.
   2871..2992    +  polyA_signal   SV40 poly(A) signal: SV40 polyadenylation signal
   3065..3081    -  protein_bind   lac operator: The lac repressor binds to the lac operator to inhibit transcription in E. coli. This inhibition can be relieved by adding lactose or isopropyl-β-D-thiogalactopyranoside (IPTG). lac repressor encoded by lacI
   3089..3119    -  promoter       lac promoter: promoter for the E. coli lac operon
   3134..3155    -  protein_bind   CAP binding site: CAP binding activates transcription in the presence of cAMP. E. coli catabolite activator protein
   3168..3260    -  CDS            lacI (fragment): lac repressor; lacI; The lac repressor binds to the lac operator to inhibit transcription in E. coli. This inhibition can be relieved by adding lactose or isopropyl-β-D-thiogalactopyranoside (IPTG).
   3443..4031    -  rep_origin     ori: high-copy-number ColE1/pMB1/pBR322/pUC origin of replication
   4202..5062    -  CDS            AmpR: β-lactamase; bla; confers resistance to ampicillin, carbenicillin, and related antibiotics
   5063..5167    -  promoter       AmpR promoter: bla
   5226..5278    -  misc_feature   bom (fragment): basis of mobility region from pBR322
   5433..5812    +  enhancer       CMV enhancer: human cytomegalovirus immediate early enhancer
   5813..6016    +  promoter       CMV promoter: human cytomegalovirus (CMV) immediate early promoter
   6141..214     +  CDS            Emerald (across the origin): Emerald is a basic (constitutively fluorescent) green fluorescent protein published in 1998, derived from Aequorea victoria. It is reported to be a very rapidly-maturing weak dimer.
>Addgene plasmid #169727 | pcDNA6.2EmGFP-cDAXX | addgene full sequence | sequence record 334788 | Addgene NGS Result
CCGCCACAACATCGAGGACGGCAGCGTGCAGCTCGCCGACCACTACCAGCAGAACACCCCCATCGGCGAC
GGCCCCGTGCTGCTGCCCGACAACCACTACCTGAGCACCCAGTCCGCCCTGAGCAAAGACCCCAACGAGA
AGCGCGATCACATGGTCCTGCTGGAGTTCGTGACCGCCGCCGGGATCACTCTCGGCATGGACGAGCTGTA
CAAGGGCTCGAGCCCATCAACAAGTTTGTACAAAAAAGCAGGCTTCGAAAACCTGTATTTTCAGGGCGCC
AGCCCCATGTCCTCACTACAGATCTCCAATGAAAAGAACCTGGAACCTGGCAAACAGATCAGCAGATCTT
CAGGGGAGCAGCAAAACAAAGGACGCATAGTGTCACCATCGTTACTGTCAGAAGAACCCCTGGCCCCCTC
CAGCATAGATGCTGAAAGCAATGGAGAACAGCCTGAGGAGCTGACCCTGGAGGAAGAAAGCCCTGTGTCT
CAGCTCTTTGAGCTAGAGATTGAAGCTTTGCCCCTGGATACCCCTTCCTCTGTGGAGACGGACATCTCCT
CTTCCAGGAAGCAATCAGAGGAGCCCTTCACCACTGTCTTAGAGAATGGAGCAGGCATGGTCTCTTCTAC
TTCCTTCAATGGAGGCGTCTCTCCTCACAACTGGGGAGATTCTGGTCCCCCCTGCAAAAAATCTCGGAAG
GAGAAGAAGCAAACAGGATCAGGGCCATTAGGAAACAGCTATGTGGAAAGGCAAAGGTCAGTGCATGAGA
AGAATGGGAAAAAGATATGTACCCTGCCCAGCCCACCTTCCCCCTTGGCTTCCTTGGCCCCAGTTGCTGA
TTCCTCCACGAGGGTGGACTCTCCCAGCCATGGCCTGGTGACCAGCTCCCTCTGCATCCCTTCTCCAGCC
CGGCTGTCCCAAACCCCCCATTCACAGCCTCCTCGGCCTGGTACTTGCAAGACAAGTGTGGCCACACAAT
GCGATCCAGAAGAGATCATCGTGCTCTCAGACTCTGATTAGGACCCAGCTTTCTTGTACAAAGTGGTTGA
TAACGGGAAGCCTATCCCTAACCCTCTCCTCGGTCTCGATTCTACGCGTACCGGTTAGTAATGAGTTTAA
ACGGGGGAGGCTAACTGAAACACGGAAGGAGACAATACCGGAAGGAACCCGCGCTATGACGGCAATAAAA
AGACAGAATAAAACGCACGGGTGTTGGGTCGTTTGTTCATAAACGCGGGGTTCGGTCCCAGGGCTGGCAC
TCTGTCGATACCCCACCGAGACCCCATTGGGGCCAATACGCCCGCGTTTCTTCCTTTTCCCCACCCCACC
CCCCAAGTTCGGGTGAAGGCCCAGGGCTCGCAGCCAACGTCGGGGCGGCAGGCCCTGCCATAGCAGATCT
GCGCAGCTGGGGCTCTAGGGGGTATCCCC
[124 nt withheld, positions 1430-1553]
C
[91 nt withheld, positions 1555-1645]
A
[49 nt withheld, positions 1647-1695]
CCTTTGACGTTGGAGTCCACGTTCTTT
[37 nt withheld, positions 1723-1759]
ACCCTATCTCGGTCTATTCTTTTGATTTATAAGGGATTTTGCCGATTTCGGCCTATTGGTTAAAAAATGA
GCTGATTTAACAAAAATTTAACGCGAATTAATTCTGTGGAATGTGTGTCAGTTAGGGTGTGGAAAGTCCC
CAGGCTCCCCAGCAGGCAGAAGTATGCAAAGCATGCATCTCAATTAGTCAGCAACCAGGTGTGGAAAGTC
CCCAGGCTCCCCAGCAGGCAGAAGTATGCAAAGCATGCATCTCAATTAGTCAGCAACCATAGTCCCGCCC
CTAACTCCGCCCATCCCGCCCCTAACTCCGCCCAGTTCCGCCCATTCTCCGCCCCATGGCTGACTAATTT
TTTTTATTTATGCAGAGGCCGAGGCCGCCTCTGCCTCTGAGCTATTCCAGAAGTAGTGAGGAGGCTTTTT
TGGAGGCCTAGGCTTTTGCAAAAAGCTCCCGGGAGCTTGTATATCCATTTTCGGATCTGATCAGCACGTG
TTGACAATTAATCATCGGCATAGTATATCGGCATAGTATAATACGACAAGGTGAGGAACTAAACCATGGC
CAAGCCTTTGTCTCAAGAAGAATCCACCCTCATTGAAAGAGCAACGGCTACAATCAACAGCATCCCCATC
TCTGAAGACTACAGCGTCGCCAGCGCAGCTCTCTCTAGCGACGGCCGCATCTTCACTGGTGTCAATGTAT
ATCATTTTACTGGGGGACCTTGTGCAGAACTCGTGGTGCTGGGCACTGCTGCTGCTGCGGCAGCTGGCAA
CCTGACTTGTATCGTCGCGATCGGAAATGAGAACAGGGGCATCTTGAGCCCCTGCGGACGGTGCCGACAG
GTGCTTCTCGATCTGCATCCTGGGATCAAAGCCATAGTGAAGGACAGTGATGGACAGCCGACGGCAGTTG
GGATTCGTGAATTGCTGCCCTCTGGTTATGTGTGGGAGGGCTAAGCACTTCGTGGCCGAGGAGCAGGACT
GACACGTGCTACGAGATTTCGATTCCACCGCCGCCTTCTATGAAAGGTTGGGCTTCGGAATCGTTTTCCG
GGACGCCGGCTGGATGATCCTCCAGCGCGGGGATCTCATGCTGGAGTTCTTCGCCCACCCCAACTTGTTT
ATTGCAGCTTATAATGGTTACAAATAAAGCAATAGCATCACAAATTTCACAAATAAAGCATTTTTTTCAC
TGCATTCTAGTTGTGGTTTGTCCAAACTCATCAATGTATCTTATCATGTCTGTATACCGTCGACCTCTAG
CTAGAGCTTGGCGTAATCATGGTCATAGCTGTTTCCTGTGTGAAATTGTTATCCGCTCACAATTCCACAC
AACATACGAGCCGGAAGCATAAAGTGTAAAGCCTGGGGTGCCTAATGAGTGAGCTAACTCACATTAATTG
CGTTGCGCTCACTGCCCGCTTTCCAGTCGGGAAACCTGTCGTGCCAGCTGCATTAATGAATCGGCCAACG
CGCGGGGAGAGGCGGTTTGCGTATTGGGCGCTCTTCCGCTTCCTCGCTCACTGACTCGCTGCGCTCGGTC
GTTCGGCTGCGGCGAGCGGTATCAGCTCACTCAAAGGCGGTAATACGGTTATCCACAGAATCAGGGGATA
ACGCAGGAAAGAACATGTGAGCAAAAGGCCAGCAAAAGGCCAGGAACCGTAAAAAGGCCGCGTTGCTGGC
GTTTTTCCATAGGCTCCGCCCCCCTGACGAGCATCACAAAAATCGACGCTCAAGTCAGAGGTGGCGAAAC
CCGACAGGACTATAAAGATACCAGGCGTTTCCCCCTGGAAGCTCCCTCGTGCGCTCTCCTGTTCCGACCC
TGCCGCTTACCGGATACCTGTCCGCCTTTCTCCCTTCGGGAAGCGTGGCGCTTTCTCATAGCTCACGCTG
TAGGTATCTCAGTTCGGTGTAGGTCGTTCGCTCCAAGCTGGGCTGTGTGCACGAACCCCCCGTTCAGCCC
GACCGCTGCGCCTTATCCGGTAACTATCGTCTTGAGTCCAACCCGGTAAGACACGACTTATCGCCACTGG
CAGCAGCCACTGGTAACAGGATTAGCAGAGCGAGGTATGTAGGCGGTGCTACAGAGTTCTTGAAGTGGTG
GCCTAACTACGGCTACACTAGAAGAACAGTATTTGGTATCTGCGCTCTGCTGAAGCCAGTTACCTTCGGA
AAAAGAGTTGGTAGCTCTTGATCCGGCAAACAAACCACCGCTGGTAGCGGTGGTTTTTTTGTTTGCAAGC
AGCAGATTACGCGCAGAAAAAAAGGATCTCAAGAAGATCCTTTGATCTTTTCTACGGGGTCTGACGCTCA
GTGGAACGAAAACTCACGTTAAGGGATTTTGGTCATGAGATTATCAAAAAGGATCTTCACCTAGATCCTT
TTAAATTAAAAATGAAGTTTTAAATCAATCTAAAGTATATATGAGTAAACTTGGTCTGACAGTTACCAAT
GCTTAATCAGTGAGGCACCTATCTCAGCGATCTGTCTATTTCGTTCATCCATAGTTGCCTGACTCCCCGT
CGTGTAGATAACTACGATACGGGAGGGCTTACCATCTGGCCCCAGTGCTGCAATGATACCGCGAGACCCA
CGCTCACCGGCTCCAGATTTATCAGCAATAAACCAGCCAGCCGGAAGGGCCGAGCGCAGAAGTGGTCCTG
CAACTTTATCCGCCTCCATCCAGTCTATTAATTGTTGCCGGGAAGCTAGAGTAAGTAGTTCGCCAGTTAA
TAGTTTGCGCAACGTTGTTGCCATTGCTACAGGCATCGTGGTGTCACGCTCGTCGTTTGGTATGGCTTCA
TTCAGCTCCGGTTCCCAACGATCAAGGCGAGTTACATGATCCCCCATGTTGTGCAAAAAAGCGGTTAGCT
CCTTCGGTCCTCCGATCGTTGTCAGAAGTAAGTTGGCCGCAGTGTTATCACTCATGGTTATGGCAGCACT
GCATAATTCTCTTACTGTCATGCCATCCGTAAGATGCTTTTCTGTGACTGGTGAGTACTCAACCAAGTCA
TTCTGAGAATAGTGTATGCGGCGACCGAGTTGCTCTTGCCCGGCGTCAATACGGGATAATACCGCGCCAC
ATAGCAGAACTTTAAAAGTGCTCATCATTGGAAAACGTTCTTCGGGGCGAAAACTCTCAAGGATCTTACC
GCTGTTGAGATCCAGTTCGATGTAACCCACTCGTGCACCCAACTGATCTTCAGCATCTTTTACTTTCACC
AGCGTTTCTGGGTGAGCAAAAACAGGAAGGCAAAATGCCGCAAAAAAGGGAATAAGGGCGACACGGAAAT
GTTGAATACTCATACTCTTCCTTTTTCAATATTATTGAAGCATTTATCAGGGTTATTGTCTCATGAGCGG
ATACATATTTGAATGTATTTAGAAAAATAAACAAATAGGGGTTCCGCGCACATTTCCCCGAAAAGTGCCA
CCTGACGTCGACGGATCGGGAGATCTCCCGATCCCCTATGGTGCACTCTCAGTACAATCTGCTCTGATGC
CGCATAGTTAAGCCAGTATCTGCTCCCTGCTTGTGTGTTGGAGGTCGCTGAGTAGTGCGCGAGCAAAATT
TAAGCTACAACAAGGCAAGGCTTGACCGACAATTGCATGAAGAATCTGCTTAGGGTTAGGCGTTTTGCGC
TGCTTCGCGATGTACGGGCCAGATATACGCGTTGACATTGATTATTGACTAGTTATTAATAGTAATCAAT
TACGGGGTCATTAGTTCATAGCCCATATATGGAGTTCCGCGTTACATAACTTACGGTAAATGGCCCGCCT
GGCTGACCGCCCAACGACCCCCGCCCATTGACGTCAATAATGACGTATGTTCCCATAGTAACGCCAATAG
GGACTTTCCATTGACGTCAATGGGTGGAGTATTTACGGTAAACTGCCCACTTGGCAGTACATCAAGTGTA
TCATATGCCAAGTACGCCCCCTATTGACGTCAATGACGGTAAATGGCCCGCCTGGCATTATGCCCAGTAC
ATGACCTTATGGGACTTTCCTACTTGGCAGTACATCTACGTATTAGTCATCGCTATTACCATGGTGATGC
GGTTTTGGCAGTACATCAATGGGCGTGGATAGCGGTTTGACTCACGGGGATTTCCAAGTCTCCACCCCAT
TGACGTCAATGGGAGTTTGTTTTGGCACCAAAATCAACGGGACTTTCCAAAATGTCGTAACAACTCCGCC
CCATTGACGCAAATGGGCGGTAGGCGTGTACGGTGGGAGGTCTATATAAGCAGAGCTCGTTTAGTGAACC
GTCAGATCGCCTGGAGACGCCATCCACGCTGTTTTGACCTCCATAGAAGACACCGGGACCGATCCAGCCT
CCGGACTCTAGAGGATCCCTACCGGTGATATCCTCGAGACCATGGTGAGCAAGGGCGAGGAGCTGTTCAC
CGGGGTGGTGCCCATCCTGGTCGAGCTGGACGGCGACGTAAACGGCCACAAGTTCAGCGTGTCCGGCGAG
GGCGAGGGCGATGCCACCTACGGCAAGCTGACCCTGAAGTTCATCTGCACCACCGGCAAGCTGCCCGTGC
CCTGGCCCACCCTCGTGACCACCTTCACCTACGGCGTGCAGTGCTTCGCCCGCTACCCCGACCACATGAA
GCAGCACGACTTCTTCAAGTCCGCCATGCCCGAAGGCTACGTCCAGGAGCGCACCATCTTCTTCAAGGAC
GACGGCAACTACAAGACCCGCGCCGAGGTGAAGTTCGAGGGCGACACCCTGGTGAACCGCATCGAGCTGA
AGGGCATCGACTTCAAGGAGGACGGCAACATCCTGGGGCACAAGCTGGAGTACAACTACAACAGCCACAA
GGTCTATATCACCGCCGACAAGCAGAAGAACGGCATCAAGGTGAACTTCAAGAC
