>Addgene plasmid #169727 | pcDNA6.2EmGFP-cDAXX | depositor partial sequence | sequence record 328870 | ORF Sequence
ATGTCCTCACTACAGATCTCCAATGAAAAGAACCTGGAACCTGGCAAACAGATCAGCAGATCTTCAGGGG
AGCAGCAAAACAAAGGACGCATAGTGTCACCATCGTTACTGTCAGAAGAACCCCTGGCCCCCTCCAGCAT
AGATGCTGAAAGCAATGGAGAACAGCCTGAGGAGCTGACCCTGGAGGAAGAAAGCCCTGTGTCTCAGCTC
TTTGAGCTAGAGATTGAAGCTTTGCCCCTGGATACCCCTTCCTCTGTGGAGACGGACATCTCCTCTTCCA
GGAAGCAATCAGAGGAGCCCTTCACCACTGTCTTAGAGAATGGAGCAGGCATGGTCTCTTCTACTTCCTT
CAATGGAGGCGTCTCTCCTCACAACTGGGGAGATTCTGGTCCCCCCTGCAAAAAATCTCGGAAGGAGAAG
AAGCAAACAGGATCAGGGCCATTAGGAAACAGCTATGTGGAAAGGCAAAGGTCAGTGCATGAGAAGAATG
GGAAAAAGATATGTACCCTGCCCAGCCCACCTTCCCCCTTGGCTTCCTTGGCCCCAGTTGCTGATTCCTC
CACGAGGGTGGACTCTCCCAGCCATGGCCTGGTGACCAGCTCCCTCTGCATCCCTTCTCCAGCCCGGCTG
TCCCAAACCCCCCATTCACAGCCTCCTCGGCCTGGTACTTGCAAGACAAGTGTGGCCACACAATGCGATC
CAGAAGAGATCATCGTGCTCTCAGACTCTGATTAG
